>Addgene plasmid #63230 | pFusX1-12 | depositor partial sequence | sequence record 104978 | pFusX1_AGT
AGTCTTAAGCGTCTCCCCCTGAACCTGACCCCGGACCAAGTGGTGGCTATCGCCAGCAACATTGGCGGCA
AGCAAGCGCTCGAAACGGTGCAGCGGCTGTTGCCGGTGCTGTGCCAGGACCATGGCCTGACCCCGGACCA
AGTGGTGGCTATCGCCAGCAACAATGGCGGCAAGCAAGCGCTCGAAACGGTGCAGCGGCTGTTGCCGGTG
CTGTGCCAGGACCATGGCCTGACCCCGGACCAAGTGGTGGCTATCGCCAGCAACGGTGGCGGCAAGCAAG
CGCTCGAAACGGTGCAGCGGCTGTTGCCGGTGCTGTGCCAGGACCATGGCCTGACGAGACGTC
