>Addgene plasmid #63230 | pFusX1-12 | depositor partial sequence | sequence record 104979 | FusX1
CGTCTCCCCCTGACCCCGGACCAAGTGGTGGCTATCGAGACCGGCGCCGCTACGGGCGCGTCCCATTCGC
CATTCAGGCTGCGCAACTGTTGGGAAGGGCGATCGGTGCGGGCTCTTCGCTATTACGCCAGCTGGCGAAA
GGGGGATGTGCTGCAAGGCGATTAAGTTGGGAACGCCAGGGTTTTCCCAGTCACGACGTTGTAAAACGAC
GGCCAGTGAGCGCGCGTAATCGACTCACTATAGGGCGAATTGGGTACCGGGCCCCCCCTCGAGGTCCTCC
AGCTTTTGTTCCCTTTAGTGAGGGTTAATTGCGCGCTTGGCGTAATCATGGTCATAGCTGTTTCCTGTGT
GAAATTGTTATCCGCTCACAATTCCACACAACATACGAGCCGGAAGCATAAAGTGTAAAGCCTGGGGTGC
CTAATGAGTGAGCTAACTCACATTAATTGCGTTGCGCTCACTGCCCGCTTTCCACCGGTGGTCTCTGGCG
GCAAGCAAGCGCTCGAAACGGTGCAGCGGCTGTTGCCGGTGCTGTGCCAGGACCATGGCCTGACGAGACG
TCTAGACCAGCCAGGACAGAAATGCCTCGACTTCGCTGCTACCCAAGGTTGCCGGGTGACGCACACCGTG
GAAACGGATGAAGGCACGAACCCAGTGGACATAAGCCTGTTCGGTTCGTAAGCTGTAATGCAAGTAGCGT
ATGCGCTCACGCAACTGGTCCAGAACCTTGACCGAACGCAGCGGTGGTAACGGCGCAGTGGCGGTTTTCA
TGGCTTGTTATGACTGTTTTTTTGGGGTACAGTCTATGCCTCGGGCATCCAAGCAGCAAGCGCGTTACGC
CGTGGGTCGATGTTTGATGTTATGGAGCAGCAACGATGTTACGCAGCAGGGCAGTCGCCCTAAAACAAAG
TTAAACATTATGAGGGAAGCGGTGATCGCCGAAGTATCGACTCAACTATCAGAGGTAGTTGGCGTCATCG
AGCGCCATCTCGAACCGACGTTGCTGGCCGTACATTTGTACGGCTCCGCAGTGGATGGCGGCCTGAAGCC
ACACAGTGATATTGATTTGCTGGTTACGGTGACCGTAAGGCTTGATGAAACAACGCGGCGAGCTTTGATC
AACGACCTTTTGGAAACTTCGGCTTCCCCTGGAGAGAGCGAGATTCTCCGCGCTGTAGAAGTCACCATTG
TTGTGCACGACGACATCATTCCGTGGCGTTATCCAGCTAAGCGCGAACTGCAATTTGGAGAATGGCAGCG
CAATGACATTCTTGCAGGTATCTTCGAGCCAGCCACGATCGACATTGATCTGGCTATCTTGCTGACAAAA
GCAAGAGAACATAGCGTTGCCTTGGTAGGTCCAGCGGCGGAGGAACTCTTTGATCCGGTTCCTGAACAGG
ATCTATTTGAGGCGCTAAATGAAACCTTAACGCTATGGAACTCGCCGCCCGACTGGGCTGGCGATGAGCG
AAATGTAGTGCTTACGTTGTCCCGCATTTGGTACAGCGCAGTAACCGGCAAAATCGCGCCGAAGGATGTC
GCTGCCGACTGGGCAATGGAGCGCCTGCCGGCCCAGTATCAGCCCGTCATACTTGAAGCTAGACAGGCTT
ATCTTGGACAAGAAGAAGATCGCTTGGCCTCGCGCGCAGATCAGTTGGAAGAATTTGTCCACTACGTGAA
AGGCGAGATCACCAAGGTAGTCGGCAAATAACCCTCGAGCCACCCATGACCAAAATCCCTTAACGTGAGT
TACGCGTCGTTCCACTGAGCGTCAGACCCCGTAGAAAAGATCAAAGGATCTTCTTGAGATCCTTTTTTTC
TGCGCGTAATCTGCTGCTTGCAAACAAAAAAACCACCGCTACCAGCGGTGGTTTGTTTGCCGGATCAAGA
GCTACCAACTCTTTTTCCGAAGGTAACTGGCTTCAGCAGAGCGCAGATACCAAATACTGTCCTTCTAGTG
TAGCCGTAGTTAGGCCACCACTTCAAGAACTCTGTAGCACCGCCTACATACCTCGCTCTGCTAATCCTGT
TACCAGTGGCTGCTGCCAGTGGCGATAAGTCGTGTCTTACCGGGTTGGACTCAAGACGATAGTTACCGGA
TAAGGCGCAGCGGTCGGGCTGAACGGGGGGTTCGTGCACACAGCCCAGCTTGGAGCGAACGACCTACACC
GAACTGAGATACCTACAGCGTGAGCATTGAGAAAGCGCCACGCTTCCCGAAGGGAGAAAGGCGGACAGGT
ATCCGGTAAGCGGCAGGGTCGGAACAGGAGAGCGCACGAGGGAGCTTCCAGGGGGAAACGCCTGGTATCT
TTATAGTCCTGTCGGGTTTCGCCACCTCTGACTTGAGCGTCGATTTTTGTGATGCTCGTCAGGGGGGCGG
AGCCTATGGAAAAACGCCAGCAACGCGGCCTTTTTACGGTTCCTGGCCTTTTGCTGGCCTTTTGCTCACA
TGTTCTTTCCTGCGTTATCCCCTGATTCTGTGGATAACCGTATTACCGCCTTTGAGTGAGCTGATACCGC
TCGCCGCAGCCGAACGACCGAGCGCAGCGAGTCAGTGAGCGAGGAAGCGGAAGAGCGCCCAATACGCAAA
CCGCCTCTCCCCGCGCGTTGGCCGATTCATTAATGCAGCTGGCACGACAGGTTTCCCGACTGGAAAGCGG
GCAGTGAGCGCAACGCAATTAATACGCGTACCGCTAGCCAGGAAGAGTTTGTAGAAACGCAAAAAGGCCA
TCCGTCAGGATGGCCTTCTGCTTAGTTTGATGCCTGGCAGTTTATGGCGGGCGTCCTGCCCGCCACCCTC
CGGGCCGTTGCTTCACAACGTTCAAATCCGCTCCCGGCGGATTTGTCCTACTCAGGAGAGCGTTCACCGA
CAAACAACAGATAAAACGAAAGGCCCAGTCTTCCGACTGAGCCTTTCGTTTTATTTGATGCCTGGCAGTT
CCCTACTCTCGCGTTAACGCTAGCATGGATGTTTTCCCAGTCACGACGTTGTAAAACGACGGCCAGTCTT
AAG
