>Addgene plasmid #63230 | pFusX1-12 | addgene partial sequence | sequence record 111160 | pCR8_R1 5'-cgaaccgaacaggcttatgt-3'
CGTCACCCGGCAACCTTGGGTAGCAGCGAAGTCGAGGCATTTCTGTCCTGGCTGGTCTAGACGTCTCGTC
AGGCCATGGTCCTGGCACAGCACCGGCAACAGCCGCTGCACCGTTTCGAGCGCTTGCTTGCCGCCACCGT
TGCTGGCGATAGCCACCACTTGGTCCGGGGTCAGGCCATGGTCCTGGCACAGCACCGGCAACAGCCGCTG
CACCGTTTCGAGCGCTTGCTTGCCGCCATTGTTGCTGGCGATAGCCACCACTTGGTCCGGGGTCAGGCCA
TGGTCCTGGCACAGCACCGGCAACAGCCGCTGCACCGTTTCGAGCGCTTGCTTGCCGCCAATGTTGCTGG
CGATAGCCACCACTTGGTCCGGGGTCAGGTTCAGGGGGAGACGCTTAAGACTGGCCGTCGTTTTACAACG
TCGTGACTGGGAAAACATCCATGCTAGCGTTAACGCGAGAGTAGGGAACTGCCAGGCATCAAATAAAACG
AAAGGCTCAGTCGGAAGACTGGGCCTTTCGTTTTATCTGTTGTTTGTCGGTGAACGCTCTCCTGAGTAGG
ACAAATCCGCCGGGAGCGGATTTGAACGTTGTGAAGCAACGGCCCGGAAGGGGTGG
