[The description below was written by a language model from this plasmid's Addgene catalogue record.]
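Description:
pFusX1-12 is a component plasmid from the FusX TALE assembly system, a library-based kit designed to build custom TAL effector arrays in a rapid one-step reaction. It is built on the FusX1 backbone (about 3.0 kb without insert), classed as a TALEN-type vector, and is maintained in E. coli as a high-copy plasmid under spectinomycin selection. The record does not provide a feature table, so the origin of replication and other backbone elements are not explicitly stated.

The insert is a synthetic trimer of TALE repeat modules carrying the repeat-variable diresidues NI, NN and NG, also recorded as X1_AGT. Under the standard TALE code, NI recognises adenine, NN guanine and NG thymine, so this module specifies the triplet A-G-T. As an X1-position library member, it supplies RVD positions 1 to 3 of the final repeat array. The trimer was introduced into the backbone through BsaI sites that were destroyed during cloning, which is consistent with Golden Gate-style assembly, where type IIS enzymes cut outside their recognition sites to produce defined overhangs and scarless junctions. No mutations are noted relative to the intended design.

The plasmid carries no promoter-driven expression cassette according to the record. It serves purely as a building block: a user chooses the X1 plasmid matching the first three bases of a target site and combines it with the corresponding trimer plasmids for later positions and a receiver vector to generate a full-length TALEN or other TALE fusion for genome editing and related genome science applications.
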