Addgene plasmid #63230: pFusX1-12
Purpose: Encodes RVD positions 1-3 in TALEN assembly
Depositing lab: Stephen Ekker. Depositing organization: Mayo Foundation for Medical Education and Research. Publication: FusX: A rapid one-step TALE assembly system for genome science. Ma AC, McNulty MS, Tanya PL, Jarryd CM, Martinez-Galvez G, Argue DP, Lee HB, Urban MD, Bullard CE, Blackburn PR, Man TK, Clark KJ, Ekker SC. Hum Gene Ther. 2016 Jun;27(6):451-63. doi: 10.1089/hum.2015.172 PubMed 26854857.
Backbone
  Vector backbone: FusX1
  Backbone size w/o insert (bp): 3013
  Vector type: TALEN
Growth in bacteria
  Bacterial resistance: Spectinomycin, 50 μg/mL
  Growth temperature: 37°C
  Growth strain: DH5alpha
  Copy number: High Copy
Gene/Insert
  Gene/Insert name: NI NN NG (alt name: X1_AGT)
  Species: Synthetic
  Mutation: none
  Cloning method: Restriction Enzyme; 5′ cloning site BsaI (destroyed during cloning); 3′ cloning site BsaI (destroyed during cloning)
  Sequencing primers: 5′ pCR8_F1; 3′ pCR8_R1
Terms and licenses: Academic/Nonprofit Terms; Industry Terms: Not Available to Industry
How to cite: pFusX1-12 was a gift from Stephen Ekker (Addgene plasmid # 63230 ; http://n2t.net/addgene:63230 ; RRID:Addgene_63230)
